>Addgene plasmid #26323 | pcDNA3.2/V5 cand181 | depositor partial sequence | sequence record 12407 | Author sequence
TCTCCACCAGGCATTTCTTCCTCTGGGGCCCCATACTTGCTCCCCTGAGCCATGTCTCCACCTTCCTTCT
GCCATCCCTGCTTGGCGTCCTTGTCTCTCTCTCCCCTGCCCAGTGGCCTCCTTGTCTGGCTCACTGGGCA
GGAGCCCTAATCGGATTCGACAGCTGAGATATGTGTGGCGGCTAAGAGCAGGCAGGAGGGAAGCCAGTGG
GAGGATGGTATGAGGACTGCCCCTGGCACTGCCCCGGCCTCCCAAGCACCACCTTGGGCCTGCTGATTTC
TTACTTGGCTTGGCCCCAAGGAAGGGGTGCCAGAGGAAGCTCAGGAATGAACAGGCTGGGGTCTGGAGAC
TAGGAGAGGAGGAAACACACCAAGGTCCTCAGG
