>Addgene plasmid #26323 | pcDNA3.2/V5 cand181 | addgene partial sequence | sequence record 32475 | 26323 with CMV-F
CTTTAGCAAACTCTCTGGCTACTAGAAGAACCCACTGCCTTACTGGGCTTATCGAAATTAATACGACTCA
CTATAGGGAGACCCAAGCTGGCTAGTTAAGCTATCAACAAGTTTGTACAAAAAAGCAGGCTCATATGTCT
CCACCAGGCATTTCTTCCTCTGGGGCCCCATACTTGCTCCCCTGAGCCATGTCTCCACCTTCCTTCTGCC
ATCCCTGCTTGGCGTCCTTGTCTCTCTCTCCCCTGCCCAGTGGCCTCCTTGTCTGGCTCACTGGGCAGGA
GCCCTAATCGGATTCGACAGCTGAGATATGTGTGGCGGCTAAGAGCAGGCAGGAGGGAAGCCAGTGGGAG
GATGGTATGAGGACTGCCCCTGGCACTGCCCCGGCCTCCCAAGCACCACCTTGGGCCTGCTGATTTCTTA
CTTGGCTTGGCCCCAAGGAAGGGGTGCCAGAGGAAGCTCAGGAATGAACAGGCTGGGGTCTGGAGACTAG
GAGAGGAGGAAACACACCAAGGTCCTCAGGAAGCTTACCCAGCTTTCTTGTACAAAGTGGTTGATCTAGA
GGGCCCGCGGTTCGAAGGTAAGCCTATCCCTAACCCTCTCCTCGGTCTCGATTCTACGCGTACCGGTTAG
TAATGAGTTTAAACGGGGGAGGCTAACTGAAACACGGAAGGAGACAATACCGGAAGGAACCCGCGCTATG
ACGGCAATAAAAAGACAGAATAAAACGCACGGGTGTTGGGTCGTTTGTTCATAAACGCGGGGTTCGGTCC
CAGGGCTGGCACTCTGTCGATACCCCACCGAGACCCCATTGGGGCCAATACGCCCGCGTTTCTTCCTTTT
CCCCACCCCACCCCCCAAGTTCGGGTGAAAGCCCA
