[The description below was written by a language model from this plasmid's Addgene catalogue record.]
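Description:
pcDNA3.2/V5 cand181 is a mammalian expression plasmid built on the commercial Gateway destination vector pcDNA3.2/V5-DEST (backbone listed as 7711 bp before recombination). It is propagated in E. coli under ampicillin selection and carries a neomycin resistance marker that allows G418 selection of transfected mammalian cells. The record does not include a feature table and does not explicitly name the promoter. The use of a CMV forward sequencing primer is consistent with the CMV immediate-early promoter standard to the pcDNA3 vector family, and the V5 reverse primer reflects the V5 epitope coding region that lies downstream of the Gateway cassette in this backbone.

The insert, cand181 (candidate 181), is a 383 bp fragment of human genomic DNA containing a candidate pre-miRNA hairpin with roughly 100 nucleotides of native flanking sequence on each side. It was PCR-amplified with Gateway-compatible primers, recombined into the entry vector pDONR221, and then transferred into the destination vector. Because the payload is a non-coding hairpin rather than an open reading frame, the downstream V5 tag is not expected to play a functional role. Instead, the vector provides Pol II transcription of a primary-miRNA-like transcript that the cell's endogenous miRNA biogenesis machinery can process, if the hairpin is a genuine substrate.

The associated study concerns experimental evaluation of novel and previously annotated mammalian microRNA genes. This construct therefore fits the role of an overexpression tool for testing whether the candidate locus yields a mature small RNA in transfected mammalian cells. The record does not state whether candidate 181 was ultimately validated as a true miRNA.
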