Addgene plasmid #26323: pcDNA3.2/V5 cand181
Depositing lab: David Bartel. Depositing organization: Whitehead Institute for Biomedical Research. Publication: Mammalian microRNAs: experimental evaluation of novel and previously annotated genes. Chiang HR, Schoenfeld LW, Ruby JG, Auyeung VC, Spies N, Baek D, Johnston WK, Russ C, Luo S, Babiarz JE, Blelloch R, Schroth GP, Nusbaum C, Bartel DP. Genes Dev. 2010 May 15. 24(10):992-1009. 10.1101/gad.1884710 PubMed 20413612.
Backbone
  Vector backbone: pcDNA3.2/V5-DEST
  Backbone manufacturer: Invitrogen
  Backbone size w/o insert (bp): 7711
  Vector type: Mammalian Expression
  Selectable markers: Neomycin (select with G418)
Growth in bacteria
  Bacterial resistance: Ampicillin, 100 μg/mL
  Growth temperature: 37°C
  Growth strain: DH5alpha
  Copy number: Unknown
Gene/Insert
  Gene/Insert name: cand181 (alt name: candidate 181)
  Species: H. sapiens (human)
  Insert size (bp): 383
  Cloning method: Gateway Cloning
  Sequencing primers: 5′ CMV-F; 3′ V5 reverse (5′-ACCGAGGAGAGGGTTAGGGAT-3′ )
Terms and licenses: Academic/Nonprofit Terms; Industry Terms: Not Available to Industry
Depositor comments: pre-miRNA hairpins and the surrounding regions were amplified from human genomic DNA using Pfu Polymerase and primers with Gateway (Invitrogen)- compatible ends designed to anneal about 100 nt upstream of and downstream from the miRNA hairpins. PCR products were inserted into Gateway vector pDONR221 and subsequently into pcDNA3.2/V5-DEST.
How to cite: pcDNA3.2/V5 cand181 was a gift from David Bartel (Addgene plasmid # 26323 ; http://n2t.net/addgene:26323 ; RRID:Addgene_26323)
